Addgene plasmid #25106: PP-PCMT
Purpose: Bacterial expression for structure determination; may not be full ORF
Depositing lab: Cheryl Arrowsmith. Depositing organization: University of Toronto.
Backbone
  Vector backbone: pET15-MHL
  Backbone manufacturer: SGC
  Backbone size w/o insert (bp): 7737
  Vector type: Bacterial Expression
Growth in bacteria
  Bacterial resistance: Ampicillin, 100 μg/mL
  Growth temperature: 37°C
  Growth strain: DH5alpha
  Copy number: Low Copy
Gene/Insert
  Gene/Insert name: PF14_0309:C34112 (alt names: PDB: 2PBF; protein isoaspartyl methyltransferase)
  Species: Plasmodium falciparum
  Insert size (bp): 678
  GenBank ID: XM_001348447
  Tag / fusion protein: His (N terminal on insert)
  Cloning method: Restriction Enzyme
  Sequencing primers: 5′ T7; 3′ T7-term
Terms and licenses: Academic/Nonprofit Terms; Industry Terms: Not Available to Industry
Depositor comments: PDB: 2PBF. http://www.thesgc.org/structures/2PBF/ .
How to cite: PP-PCMT was a gift from Cheryl Arrowsmith (Addgene plasmid # 25106 ; http://n2t.net/addgene:25106 ; RRID:Addgene_25106)
