[The description below was written by a language model from this plasmid's Addgene catalogue record.]
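Description:
PP-PCMT is a bacterial expression plasmid built on the pET15-MHL backbone, a pET-family vector from a structural genomics consortium, and it was made to produce recombinant protein for structure determination. The backbone is recorded as about 7.7 kb without insert. The plasmid is maintained in E. coli cloning strains such as DH5alpha under ampicillin selection and is listed as low copy. No feature table is provided, so the origin of replication and the exact regulatory elements are not stated. However, the recorded sequencing primers (T7 forward and T7 terminator reverse) indicate that the insert sits between a T7 promoter and T7 terminator. That is the usual pET arrangement, in which transcription depends on T7 RNA polymerase supplied by an appropriate expression host.

The insert is a 678 bp fragment of the Plasmodium falciparum gene PF14_0309, which encodes protein isoaspartyl methyltransferase (PCMT). This enzyme methylates abnormal isoaspartyl residues that accumulate in aged or damaged proteins, as part of a protein repair pathway. The fragment was introduced by restriction enzyme cloning and carries an N-terminal His tag, which allows purification by immobilised metal affinity chromatography. The record cautions that the insert may not represent the full open reading frame, as is common for constructs whose boundaries were chosen to favour soluble, crystallisable protein. The depositor links the construct to a deposited crystal structure of the parasite enzyme. Its main use is therefore overexpression and purification of the P. falciparum methyltransferase for crystallography and related biochemical or structural work.
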