>Addgene plasmid #25106 | PP-PCMT | depositor partial sequence | sequence record 11580 | Author sequence
AACAACATGTACAAACTGTCTGAGAACAACCATAAGTCCTTACTGGAGAACCTGAAACGTCGCGGCATCA
TCGACGACGACGACGTGTACAACACCATGCTGCAAGTTGATCGGGGTAAATATATTAAGGAGATCCCGTA
TATAGACACGCCAGTCTACATTAGTCACGGGGTAACTATATCAGCGCCTCATATGCACGCCTTGTCGCTT
AAAAGACTCATTAATGTGTTAAAACCCGGAAGCCGAGCAATCGATGTTGGCTCTGGTAGTGGGTATTTGA
CAGTCTGCATGGCTATTAAGATGAATGTACTTGAAAATAAAAATTCATACGTGATAGGCCTCGAACGTGT
TAAAGATCTGGTCAATTTTTCCTTAGAGAACATCAAGCGCGATAAACCGGAACTGTTGAAAATCGACAAT
TTCAAGATCATCCACAAAAACATCTACCAAGTGAACGAGGAGGAGAAAAAGGAGCTGGGTCTGTTTGACG
CGATTCATGTAGGCGCCTCGGCAAGCGAACTTCCAGAAATTCTCGTTGATTTATTGGCTGAAAATGGAAA
ACTTATTATTCCGATAGAGGAAGATTATACCCAGGTGCTGTATGAAATTACGAAAAAGAACGGTAAAATC
ATCAAAGACCGTCTGTTCGACGTCTGTTTCGTGTCCCTCAAGAAAAAC
