>Addgene plasmid #25106 | PP-PCMT | addgene partial sequence | sequence record 31183 | 25106 with T7
CTGAATATTTTGTTTACTTTAAGAAGGAGATATACCATGCATCATCATCATCATCACAGCAGCGGCAGAG
AAAACTTGTATTTCCAGGGCAACAACATGTACAAACTGTCTGAGAACAACCATAAGTCCTTACTGGAGAA
CCTGAAACGTCGCGGCATCATCGACGACGACGACGTGTACAACACCATGCTGCAAGTTGATCGGGGTAAA
TATATTAAGGAGATCCCGTATATAGACACGCCAGTCTACATTAGTCACGGGGTAACTATATCAGCGCCTC
ATATGCACGCCTTGTCGCTTAAAAGACTCATTAATGTGTTAAAACCCGGAAGCCGAGCAATCGATGTTGG
CTCTGGTAGTGGGTATTTGACAGTCTGCATGGCTATTAAGATGAATGTACTTGAAAATAAAAATTCATAC
GTGATAGGCCTCGAACGTGTTAAAGATCTGGTCAATTTTTCCTTAGAGAACATCAAGCGCGATAAACCGG
AACTGTTGAAAATCGACAATTTCAAGATCATCCACAAAAACATCTACCAAGTGAACGAGGAGGAGAAAAA
GGAGCTGGGTCTGTTTGACGCGATTCATGTAGGCGCCTCGGCAAGCGAACTTCCAGAAATTCTCGTTGAT
TTATTGGCTGAAAATGGAAAACTTATTATTCCGATAGAGGAAGATTATACCCAGGTGCTGTATGAAATTA
CGAAAAAGAACGGTAAAATCATCAAAGACCGTCTGTTCGACGTCTGTTTCGTGTCCCTCAAGAAAAACTG
ATGACGAAGCTTGCGGCCGCACTCGAGGATCCGGCTGCTAACAAAGCCCGAAAGGAAGCTGAGTTGGCTG
CTGCCACCGCTGAGCAATAACTAGCATAACCCCTTGGGGCCTCTAAACGGGTCTTGA
